>Addgene plasmid #178740 | pAc2_gRNA1 | addgene full sequence | sequence record 355194 | Addgene NGS Result
AGCTTGGAGCGAACGACCTACACCGAACTGAGATACCTACAGCGTGAGCTATGAGAAAGCGCCACGCTTC
CCGAAGGGAGAAAGGCGGACAGGTATCCGGTAAGCGGCAGGGTCGGAACAGGAGAGCGCACGAGGGAGCT
TCCAGGGGGAAACGCCTGGTATCTTTATAGTCCTGTCGGGTTTCGCCACCTCTGACTTGAGCGTCGATTT
TTGTGATGCTCGTCAGGGGGGCGGAGCCTATGGAAAAACGCCAGCAACGCGGCCTTTTTACGGTTCCTGG
CCTTTTGCTGGCCTTTTGCTCACATGTTCTTTCCTGCGTTATCCCCTGATTCTGTGGATAACCGTCGAGA
GCATCGATCCTAGCATGTTGACAGCTAGCTCAGTCCTAGGTATAATGCTAGCGTCTTCCCCACGCCCGTG
GGGGTGTTTCAATTCTGGCGAATCCTTTAATTAACTGACCAGCGTCTTCCCCACGCCCGTGGGGGTGTTT
CAAAAAAAAACCCCGCCCCTGACAGGGCGGGGTTTTTTTTAAAGAATCGATCGATCCCGAATGAGTAGAC
CAATAAAAAACGCCCGGCGGCAACCGAGCGTTCTGAACAAATCCAGATGGAGTTCTGAGGTCATTACTGG
ATCTATCAACAGGAGTCCAAGCGAGCTCGATATCAAATTACGCCCCGCCCTGCCACTCATCGCAGTACTG
TTGTAATTCATTAAGCATTCTGCCGACATGGAAGCCATCACAAACGGCATGATGAACCTGAATCGCCAGC
GGCATCAGCACCTTGTCGCCTTGCGTATAATATTTGCCCATGGTGAAAACGGGGGCGAAGAAGTTGTCCA
TATTGGCCACGTTTAAATCAAAACTGGTGAAACTCACCCAGGGATTGGCTGAAACGAAAAACATATTCTC
AATAAACCCTTTAGGGAAATAGGCCAGGTTTTCACCGTAACACGCCACATCTTGCGAATATATGTGTAGA
AACTGCCGGAAATCGTCGTGGTATTCACTCCAGAGCGATGAAAACGTTTCAGTTTGCTCATGGAAAACGG
TGTAACAAGGGTGAACACTATCCCATATCACCAGCTCACCGTCTTTCATTGCCATACGAAATTCCGGATG
AGCATTCATCAGGCGGGCAAGAATGTGAATAAAGGCCGGATAAAACTTGTGCTTATTTTTCTTTACGGTC
TTTAAAAAGGCCGTAATATCCAGCTGAACGGTCTGGTTATAGGTACATTGAGCAACTGACTGAAATGCCT
CAAAATGTTCTTTACGATGCCATTGGGATATATCAACGGTGGTATATCCAGTGATTTTTTTCTCCATTTT
AGCTTCCTTAGCTCCTGAAAATCTCGATAACTCAAAAAATACGCCCGGTAGTGATCTTATTTCATTATGG
TGAAAGTTGGAACCTCTTACGTGCCCGATCAATCATGACCAAAATCCCTTAACGTGAGTTTTCGTTCCAC
TGAGCGTCAGACCCCGTAGAAAAGATCAAAGGATCTTCTTGAGATCCTTTTTTTCTGCGCGTAATCTGCT
GCTTGCAAACAAAAAAACCACCGCTACCAGCGGTGGTTTGTTTGCCGGATCAAGAGCTACCAACTCTTTT
TCCGAAGGTAACTGGCTTCAGCAGAGCGCAGATACCAAATACTGTTCTTCTAGTGTAGCCGTAGTTAGGC
CACCACTTCAAGAACTCTGTAGCACCGCCTACATACCTCGCTCTGCTAATCCTGTTACCAGTGGCTGCTG
CCAGTGGCGATAAGTCGTGTCTTACCGGGTTGGACTCAAGACGATAGTTACCGGATAAGGCGCAGCGGTC
GGGCTGAACGGGGGGTTCGTGCACACAGCCC
Features (pLannotate 1.2.2; 5 found; start..end, strand, type, name):
    368..402     +  promoter       J23119 promoter: bacterial promoter (Registry of Standard Biological Parts BBa J23119)
    563..597     -  terminator     lambda t0 terminator: minimal transcription terminator from phage lambda (Scholtissek and Grosse, 1987)
    671..1327    -  CDS            cat: CAT_ECOLX - Experimental evidence at protein level: Swiss-Prot protein existence level 1. This enzyme is an effector of chloramphenicol resistance in bacteria. From Escherichia coli. This protein is used as a marker in many commonly used cloning vectors, such as pACYC184.
   1328..1425    -  promoter       cat promoter: promoter of the E. coli cat gene encoding chloramphenicol acetyltransferase
   1509..246     +  rep_origin     ori (across the origin): high-copy-number ColE1/pMB1/pBR322/pUC origin of replication
