[The description below was written by a language model from this plasmid's Addgene catalogue record and pLannotate feature annotations shown in this document.]
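Description:
pAc2_gRNA1 is a very compact (about 1.85 kb) bacterial expression plasmid built on a high-copy ColE1/pMB1-type origin of replication and propagated in E. coli under chloramphenicol selection. Resistance comes from the cat gene, encoding chloramphenicol acetyltransferase, driven by its native cat promoter. The annotation also places a minimal phage lambda t0 terminator immediately downstream of cat on the same strand, where it would end transcription of the marker and insulate it from the neighbouring cassette.

The payload is a guide RNA for the second of the type I-E CRISPR-Cas systems from Azotobacter chroococcum examined in the associated study. The feature table identifies the strong constitutive synthetic promoter J23119 on the forward strand. The roughly 160 nt of unannotated sequence between this promoter and the t0 terminator is the likely location of the guide, although the annotation tool did not label the spacer or any flanking CRISPR repeats, and the cloning sites used are recorded as unknown. The spacer is designed to direct the effector to a protospacer sitting directly beside a randomised PAM library, so that target recognition depends on which PAM variant is present.

The plasmid carries no Cas genes, so it is meant to be combined with separate constructs supplying the Cascade components and the PAM library target. According to the record and the associated publication on cell-free characterisation of multi-subunit CRISPR effectors and transposons, it is used to determine PAM preferences for this A. chroococcum I-E system.
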