Addgene plasmid #178740: pAc2_gRNA1
Purpose: Expression of a gRNA that targets next to PAM library, used for A. chroococcum type I-E #2 system
Depositing lab: Chase Beisel. Depositing organization: Helmholtz-Zentrum fuer Infektionsforschung (HZI). Publication: Rapid cell-free characterization of multi-subunit CRISPR effectors and transposons. Wimmer F, Mougiakos I, Englert F, Beisel CL. Mol Cell. 2022 Feb 16. pii: S1097-2765(22)00102-2. doi: 10.1016/j.molcel.2022.01.026. PubMed 35216669.
Backbone
  Vector backbone: ColE1
  Vector type: Bacterial Expression
Growth in bacteria
  Bacterial resistance: Chloramphenicol, 25 μg/mL
  Growth temperature: 37°C
  Growth strain: DH5alpha
  Copy number: High Copy
Gene/Insert
  Gene/Insert name: gRNA that targets next to PAM library, used for A. chroococcum type I-E #2 system
  gRNA/shRNA sequence: AATTCTGGCGAATCCTttaattaaCTGACCAGC
  Species: A. chroococcum
  Cloning method: Restriction Enzyme; 5′ cloning site Unknown (unknown if destroyed); 3′ cloning site Unknown (unknown if destroyed)
Terms and licenses: Academic/Nonprofit Terms; Industry Terms: Not Available to Industry
How to cite: pAc2_gRNA1 was a gift from Chase Beisel (Addgene plasmid # 178740 ; http://n2t.net/addgene:178740 ; RRID:Addgene_178740)
